>Addgene plasmid #136860 | pEBTetBl-CLIP-Cep63 | depositor full sequence | sequence record 264148 | Full Sequence
TTGTACAAAGTGGTGATGGCAGCTAGCGGCGCGCCCGGCCGCTCGAGTCTAGAGGGCCCGTTTAAACCCG
CTGATCAGCCTCGACTGTGCCTTCTAGTTGCCAGCCATCTGTTGTTTGCCCCTCCCCCGTGCCTTCCTTG
ACCCTGGAAGGTGCCACTCCCACTGTCCTTTCCTAATAAAATGAGGAAATTGCATCGCATTGTCTGAGTA
GGTGTCATTCTATTCTGGGGGGTGGGGTGGGGCAGGACAGCAAGGGGGAGGATTGGGAAGACAATAGCAG
GCTAGAGGATCGATCCCCGCCCCGGACGAACTAAACCTGACTACGACATCTCTGCCCCTTCTTCGCGGGG
CAGTGCATGTAATCCCTTCAGTTGGTTGGTACAACTTGCCAACTGGGCCCTGTTCCACATGTGACACGGG
GGGGGACCAAACACAAAGGGGTTCTCTGACTGTAGTTGACATCCTTATAAATGGATGTGCACATTTGCCA
ACACTGAGTGGCTTTCATCCTGGAGCAGACTTTGCAGTCTGTGGACTGCAACACAACATTGCCTTTATGT
GTAACTCTTGGCTGAAGCTCTTACACCAATGCTGGGGGACATGTACCTCCCAGGGGCCCAGGAAGACTAC
GGGAGGCTACACCAACGTCAATCAGAGGGGCCTGTGTAGCTACCGATAAGCGGACCCTCAAGAGGGCATT
AGCAATAGTGTTTATAAGGCCCCCTTGTTAACCCTAAACGGGTAGCATATGCTTCCCGGGTAGTAGTATA
TACTATCCAGACTAACCCTAATTCAATAGCATATGTTACCCAACGGGAAGCATATGCTATCGAATTAGGG
TTAGTAAAAGGGTCCTAAGGAACAGCGATATCTCCCACCCCATGAGCTGTCACGGTTTTATTTACATGGG
GTCAGGATTCCACGAGGGTAGTGAACCATTTTAGTCACAAGGGCAGTGGCTGAAGATCAAGGAGCGGGCA
GTGAACTCTCCTGAATCTTCGCCTGCTTCTTCATTCTCCTTCGTTTAGCTAATAGAATAACTGCTGAGTT
GTGAACAGTAAGGTGTATGTGAGGTGCTCGAAAACAAGGTTTCAGGTGACGCCCCCAGAATAAAATTTGG
ACGGGGGGTTCAGTGGTGGCATTGTGCTATGACACCAATATAACCCTCACAAACCCCTTGGGCAATAAAT
ACTAGTGTAGGAATGAAACATTCTGAATATCTTTAACAATAGAAATCCATGGGGTGGGGACAAGCCGTAA
AGACTGGATGTCCATCTCACACGAATTTATGGCTATGGGCAACACATAATCCTAGTGCAATATGATACTG
GGGTTATTAAGATGTGTCCCAGGCAGGGACCAAGACAGGTGAACCATGTTGTTACACTCTATTTGTAACA
AGGGGAAAGAGAGTGGACGCCGACAGCAGCGGACTCCACTGGTTGTCTCTAACACCCCCGAAAATTAAAC
GGGGCTCCACGCCAATGGGGCCCATAAACAAAGACAAGTGGCCACTCTTTTTTTTGAAATTGTGGAGTGG
GGGCACGCGTCAGCCCCCACACGCCGCCCTGCGGTTTTGGACTGTAAAATAAGGGTGTAATAACTTGGCT
GATTGTAACCCCGCTAACCACTGCGGTCAAACCACTTGCCCACAAAACCACTAATGGCACCCCGGGGAAT
ACCTGCATAAGTAGGTGGGCGGGCCAAGATAGGGGCGCGATTGCTGCGATCTGGAGGACAAATTACACAC
ACTTGCGCCTGAGCGCCAAGCACAGGGTTGTTGGTCCTCATATTCACGAGGTCGCTGAGAGCACGGTGGG
CTAATGTTGCCATGGGTAGCATATACTACCCAAATATCTGGATAGCATATGCTATCCTAATCTATATCTG
GGTAGCATAGGCTATCCTAATCTATATCTGGGTAGCATATGCTATCCTAATCTATATCTGGGTAGTATAT
GCTATCCTAATTTATATCTGGGTAGCATAGGCTATCCTAATCTATATCTGGGTAGCATATGCTATCCTAA
TCTATATCTGGGTAGTATATGCTATCCTAATCTGTATCCGGGTAGCATATGCTATCCTAATAGAGATTAG
GGTAGTATATGCTATCCTAATTTATATCTGGGTAGCATATACTACCCAAATATCTGGATAGCATATGCTA
TCCTAATCTATATCTGGGTAGCATATGCTATCCTAATCTATATCTGGGTAGCATAGGCTATCCTAATCTA
TATCTGGGTAGCATATGCTATCCTAATCTATATCTGGGTAGTATATGCTATCCTAATTTATATCTGGGTA
GCATAGGCTATCCTAATCTATATCTGGGTAGCATATGCTATCCTAATCTATATCTGGGTAGTATATGCTA
TCCTAATCTGTATCCGGGTAGCATATGCTATCCTCATGCATATACAGTCAGCATATGATACCCAGTAGTA
GAGTGGGAGTGCTATCCTTTGCATATGCCGCCACCTCCCAAGGGGGCGTGAATTTTCGCTGCTTGTCCTT
TTCCTGCTGGTTGCTCCCATTCTTAGGTGAATTTAAGGAGGCCAGGCTAAAGCCGTCGCATGTCTGATTG
CTCACCAGGTAAATGTCGCTAATGTTTTCCAACGCGAGAAGGTGTTGAGCGCGGAGCTGAGTGACGTGAC
AACATGGGTATGCCCAATTGCCCCATGTTGGGAGGACGAAAATGGTGACAAGACAGATGGCCAGAAATAC
ACCAACAGCACGCATGATGTCTACTGGGGATTTATTCTTTAGTGCGGGGGAATACACGGCTTTTAATACG
ATTGAGGGCGTCTCCTAACAAGTTACATCACTCCTGCCCTTCCTCACCCTCATCTCCATCACCTCCTTCA
TCTCCGTCATCTCCGTCATCACCCTCCGCGGCAGCCCCTTCCACCATAGGTGGAAACCAGGGAGGCAAAT
CTACTCCATCGTCAAAGCTGCACACAGTCACCCTGATATTGCAGGTAGGAGCGGGCTTTGTCATAACAAG
GTCCTTAATCGCATCCTTCAAAACCTCAGCAAATATATGAGTTTGTAAAAAGACCATGAAATAACAGACA
ATGGACTCCCTTAGCGGGCCAGGTTGTGGGCCGGGTCCAGGGGCCATTCCAAAGGGGAGACGACTCAATG
GTGTAAGACGACATTGTGGAATAGCAAGGGCAGTTCCTCGCCTTAGGTTGTAAAGGGAGGTCTTACTACC
TCCATATACGAACACACCGGCGACCCAAGTTCCTTCGTCGGTAGTCCTTTCTACGTGACTCCTAGCCAGG
AGAGCTCTTAAACCTTCTGCAATGTTCTCAAATTTCGGGTTGGAACCTCCTTGACCACGATGCTTTTCCA
AACCACCCTCCTTTTTTGCGCCCTGCCTCCATCACCCTGACCCCGGGGTCCAGTGCTTGGGCCTTCTCCT
GGGTCATCTGCGGGGCCCTGCTCTATCGCTCCCGGGGGCACGTCAGGCTCACCATCTGGGCCACCTTCTT
GGTGGTATTCAAAATAATCGGCTTCCCCTACAGGGTGGAAAAATGGCCTTCTACCTGGAGGGGGCCTGCG
CGGTGGAGACCCGGATGATGATGACTGACTACTGGGACTCCTGGGCCTCTTTTCTCCACGTCCACGACCT
CTCCCCCTGGCTCTTTCACGACTTCCCCCCCTGGCTCTTTCACGTCCTCTACCCCGGCGGCCTCCACTAC
CTCCTCGACCCCGGCCTCCACTACCTCCTCGACCCCGGCCTCCACTGCCTCCTCGACCCCGGCCTCCACC
TCCTGCTCCTGCCCCTCCTGCTCCTGCCCCTCCTCCTGCTCCTGCCCCTCCTGCCCCTCCTGCTCCTGCC
CCTCCTGCCCCTCCTGCTCCTGCCCCTCCTGCCCCTCCTGCTCCTGCCCCTCCTGCCCCTCCTCCTGCTC
CTGCCCCTCCTGCCCCTCCTCCTGCTCCTGCCCCTCCTGCCCCTCCTGCTCCTGCCCCTCCTGCCCCTCC
TGCTCCTGCCCCTCCTGCCCCTCCTGCTCCTGCCCCTCCTGCTCCTGCCCCTCCTGCTCCTGCCCCTCCT
GCTCCTGCCCCTCCTGCCCCTCCTGCCCCTCCTCCTGCTCCTGCCCCTCCTGCTCCTGCCCCTCCTGCCC
CTCCTGCCCCTCCTGCTCCTGCCCCTCCTCCTGCTCCTGCCCCTCCTGCCCCTCCTGCCCCTCCTCCTGC
TCCTGCCCCTCCTGCCCCTCCTCCTGCTCCTGCCCCTCCTCCTGCTCCTGCCCCTCCTGCCCCTCCTGCC
CCTCCTCCTGCTCCTGCCCCTCCTGCCCCTCCTCCTGCTCCTGCCCCTCCTCCTGCTCCTGCCCCTCCTG
CCCCTCCTGCCCCTCCTCCTGCTCCTGCCCCTCCTCCTGCTCCTGCCCCTCCTGCCCCTCCTGCCCCTCC
TGCCCCTCCTCCTGCTCCTGCCCCTCCTCCTGCTCCTGCCCCTCCTGCTCCTGCCCCTCCCGCTCCTGCT
CCTGCTCCTGTTCCACCGTGGGTCCCTTTGCAGCCAATGCAACTTGGACGTTTTTGGGGTCTCCGGACAC
CATCTCTATGTCTTGGCCCTGATCCTGAGCCGCCCGGGGCTCCTGGTCTTCCGCCTCCTCGTCCTCGTCC
TCTTCCCCGTCCTCGTCCATGGTTATCACCCCCTCTTCTTTGAGGTCCACTGCCGCCGGAGCCTTCTGGT
CCAGATGTGTCTCCCTTCTCTCCTAGGCCATTTCCAGGTCCTGTACCTGGCCCCTCGTCAGACATGATTC
ACACTAAAAGAGATCAATAGACATCTTTATTAGACGACGCTCAGTGAATACAGGGAGTGCAGACTCCTGC
CCCCTCCAACAGCCCCCCCACCCTCATCCCCTTCATGGTCGCTGTCAGACAGATCCAGGTCTGAAAATTC
CCCATCCTCCGAACCATCCTCGTCCTCATCACCAATTACTCGCAGCCCGGAAAACTCCCGCTGAACATCC
TCAAGATTTGCGTCCTGAGCCTCAAGCCAGGCCTCAAATTCCTCGTCCCCCTTTTTGCTGGACGGTAGGG
ATGGGGATTCTCGGGACCCCTCCTCTTCCTCTTCAAGGTCACCAGACAGAGATGCTACTGGGGCAACGGA
AGAAAAGCTGGGTGCGGCCTGTGAGGATCAGCTTATCGATGATAAGCTGTCAAACATGAGAATTCTTGAA
GACGAAAGGGCCTCGTGATACGCCTATTTTTATAGGTTAATGTCATGATAATAATGGTTTCTTAGACGTC
AGGTGGCACTTTTCGGGGAAATGTGCGCGGAACCCCTATTTGTTTATTTTTCTAAATACATTCAAATATG
TATCCGCTCATGAGACAATAACCCTGATAAATGCTTCAATAATATTGAAAAAGGAAGAGTATGAGTATTC
AACATTTCCGTGTCGCCCTTATTCCCTTTTTTGCGGCATTTTGCCTTCCTGTTTTTGCTCACCCAGAAAC
GCTGGTGAAAGTAAAAGATGCTGAAGATCAGTTGGGTGCACGAGTGGGTTACATCGAACTGGATCTCAAC
AGCGGTAAGATCCTTGAGAGTTTTCGCCCCGAAGAACGTTTTCCAATGATGAGCACTTTTAAAGTTCTGC
TATGTGGCGCGGTATTATCCCGTGTTGACGCCGGGCAAGAGCAACTCGGTCGCCGCATACACTATTCTCA
GAATGACTTGGTTGAGTACTCACCAGTCACAGAAAAGCATCTTACGGATGGCATGACAGTAAGAGAATTA
TGCAGTGCTGCCATAACCATGAGTGATAACACTGCGGCCAACTTACTTCTGACAACGATCGGAGGACCGA
AGGAGCTAACCGCTTTTTTGCACAACATGGGGGATCATGTAACTCGCCTTGATCGTTGGGAACCGGAGCT
GAATGAAGCCATACCAAACGACGAGCGTGACACCACGATGCCTGCAGCAATGGCAACAACGTTGCGCAAA
CTATTAACTGGCGAACTACTTACTCTAGCTTCCCGGCAACAATTAATAGACTGGATGGAGGCGGATAAAG
TTGCAGGACCACTTCTGCGCTCGGCCCTTCCGGCTGGCTGGTTTATTGCTGATAAATCTGGAGCCGGTGA
GCGTGGGTCTCGCGGTATCATTGCAGCACTGGGGCCAGATGGTAAGCCCTCCCGTATCGTAGTTATCTAC
ACGACGGGGAGTCAGGCAACTATGGATGAACGAAATAGACAGATCGCTGAGATAGGTGCCTCACTGATTA
AGCATTGGTAACTGTCAGACCAAGTTTACTCATATATACTTTAGATTGATTTAAAACTTCATTTTTAATT
TAAAAGGATCTAGGTGAAGATCCTTTTTGATAATCTCATGACCAAAATCCCTTAACGTGAGTTTTCGTTC
CACTGAGCGTCAGACCCCGTAGAAAAGATCAAAGGATCTTCTTGAGATCCTTTTTTTCTGCGCGTAATCT
GCTGCTTGCAAACAAAAAAACCACCGCTACCAGCGGTGGTTTGTTTGCCGGATCAAGAGCTACCAACTCT
TTTTCCGAAGGTAACTGGCTTCAGCAGAGCGCAGATACCAAATACTGTCCTTCTAGTGTAGCCGTAGTTA
GGCCACCACTTCAAGAACTCTGTAGCACCGCCTACATACCTCGCTCTGCTAATCCTGTTACCAGTGGCTG
CTGCCAGTGGCGATAAGTCGTGTCTTACCGGGTTGGACTCAAGACGATAGTTACCGGATAAGGCGCAGCG
GTCGGGCTGAACGGGGGGTTCGTGCACACAGCCCAGCTTGGAGCGAACGACCTACACCGAACTGAGATAC
CTACAGCGTGAGCTATGAGAAAGCGCCACGCTTCCCGAAGGGAGAAAGGCGGACAGGTATCCGGTAAGCG
GCAGGGTCGGAACAGGAGAGCGCACGAGGGAGCTTCCAGGGGGAAACGCCTGGTATCTTTATAGTCCTGT
CGGGTTTCGCCACCTCTGACTTGAGCGTCGATTTTTGTGATGCTCGTCAGGGGGGCGGAGCCTATGGAAA
AACGCCAGCAACGCGGCCTTTTTACGGTTCCTGGCCTTTTGCTGGCCTTGAAGCTGTCCCTGATGGTCGT
CATCTACCTGCCTGGACAGCATGGCCTGCAACGCGGGCATCCCGATGCCGCCGGAAGCGAGAAGAATCAT
AATGGGGAAGGCCATCCAGCCTCGCGTCGAACTAGATGATCCGGCTGTGGAATGTGTGTCAGTTAGGGTG
TGGAAAGTCCCCAGGCTCCCCAGCAGGCAGAAGTATGCAAAGCATGCATCTCAATTAGTCAGCAACCAGG
TGTGGAAAGTCCCCAGGCTCCCCAGCAGGCAGAAGTATGCAAAGCATGCATCTCAATTAGTCAGCAACCA
TAGTCCCGCCCCTAACTCCGCCCATCCCGCCCCTAACTCCGCCCAGTTCCGCCCATTCTCCGCCCCATGG
CTGACTAATTTTTTTTATTTATGCAGAGGCCGAGGCCGCCTCGGCCTCTGAGCTATTCCAGAAGTAGTGA
GGAGGCTTTTTTGGAGGGTGACCGCCACGACCGGTATGGCCAAGCCTTTGTCTCAAGAAGAATCCACCCT
CATTGAAAGAGCAACGGCTACAATCAACAGCATCCCCATCTCTGAAGACTACAGCGTCGCCAGCGCAGCT
CTCTCTAGCGACGGCCGCATCTTCACTGGTGTCAATGTATATCATTTTACTGGGGGACCTTGTGCAGAAC
TCGTGGTGCTGGGCACTGCTGCTGCTGCGGCAGCTGGCAACCTGACTTGTATCGTCGCGATCGGAAATGA
GAACAGGGGCATCTTGAGCCCCTGCGGACGGTGCCGACAGGTGCTTCTCGATCTGCATCCTGGGATCAAA
GCCATAGTGAAGGACAGTGATGGACAGCCGACGGCAGTTGGGATTCGTGAATTGCTGCCCTCTGGTTACG
GTCCGACGCGGCCCGACGGGTCCGAGGGGGGTCGACCTCGAAACTTGTTTATTGCAGCTTATAATGGTTA
CAAATAAAGCAATAGCATCACAAATTTCACAAATAAAGCATTTTTTTCACTGCATTCTAGTTGTGGTTTG
TCCAAACTCATCAATGTATCTTATCATGTCTGGATCTGATCCGAACCCCTTCCTCGACCAATTCTCATGT
TTGACAGCTTATCATCGCAGATCCGGGCAACGTTGTTGCCATTGCTCGACCAATTCTCATGTTTGACAGC
TTATCATCGCAGATCCGTATGGTGCACTCTCAGTACAATCTGCTCTGATGCCGCATAGTTAAGCCAGTAT
CTGCTCCCTGCTTGTGTGTTGGAGGTCGCTGAGTAGTGCGCGAGCAAAATTTAAGCTACAACAAGGCAAG
GCTTGACCGACAATTGCATGAAGAATCTGCTTAGGGTTAGGCGTTTTGCGCTGCTTCGCGATGTACGGGC
CAGATATACGCGTATCTGAGGGGACTAGGGTGTGTTTAGGCGAAAAGCGGGGCTTCGGTTGTACGCGGTT
AGGAGTCCCCTCAGGATATAGTAGTTTCGCTTTTGCATAGGGAGGGGGAAATGTAGTCTTATGCAATACT
CTTGTAGTCTTGCAACATGGTAACGATGAGTTAGCAACATGCCTTACAAGGAGAGAAAAAGCACCGTGCA
TGCCGATTGGTGGAAGTAAGGTGGTACGATCGTGCCTTATTAGGAAGGCAACAGACGGGTCTGACATGGA
TTGGACGAACCACTGAATTCCGCATTGCAGAGATATTGTATTTAAGTGCCTAGCTCGATACAATAAACGC
CATTTGACCATTCACCACATTGGTGTGCACCTCCAAGCTGGCCGGGGATCCTCTAGGGCCTCTGAGCTAT
TCCAGAAGTAGTGAAGAGGCTTTTTTGGAGGCCTAGGCTTTTGCAAAAAGCTCCGGATCGATCCTGAGAA
CTTCAGGGTGAGTTTGGGGACCCTTGATTGTTCTTTCTTTTTCGCTATTGTAAAATTCATGTTATATGGA
GGGGGCAAAGTTTTCAGGGTGTTGTTTAGAATGGGAAGATGTCCCTTGTATCACCATGGACCCTCATGAT
AATTTTGTTTCTTTCACTTTCTACTCTGTTGACAACCATTGTCTCCTCTTATTTTCTTTTCATTTTCTGT
AACTTTTTCGTTAAACTTTAGCTTGCATTTGTAACGAATTTTTAAATTCACTTTTGTTTATTTGTCAGAT
TGTAAGTACTTTCTCTAATCACTTTTTTTTCAAGGCAATCAGGGTATATTATATTGTACTTCAGCACAGT
TTTAGAGAACAATTGTTATAATTAAATGATAAGGTAGAATATTTCTGCATATAAATTCTGGCTGGCGTGG
AAATATTCTTATTGGTAGAAACAACTACATCCTGGTCATCATCCTGCCTTTCTCTTTATGGTTACAATGA
TATACACTGTTTGAGATGAGGATAAAATACTCTGAGTCCAAACCGGGCCCCTCTGCTAACCATGTTCATG
CCTTCTTCTTTTTCCTACAGCTCCTGGGCAACGTGCTGGTTATTGTGCTGTCTCATCATTTTGGCAAAGA
ATTGTAATACGACTCACTATAGGGCGAATTGATATGTCTAGATTAGATAAAAGTAAAGTGATTAACAGCG
CATTAGAGCTGCTTAATGAGGTCGGAATCGAAGGTTTAACAACCCGTAAACTCGCCCAGAAGCTAGGTGT
AGAGCAGCCTACATTGTATTGGCATGTAAAAAATAAGCGGGCTTTGCTCGACGCCTTAGCCATTGAGATG
TTAGATAGGCACCATACTCACTTTTGCCCTTTAGAAGGGGAAAGCTGGCAAGATTTTTTACGTAATAACG
CTAAAAGTTTTAGATGTGCTTTACTAAGTCATCGCGATGGAGCAAAAGTACATTTAGGTACACGGCCTAC
AGAAAAACAGTATGAAACTCTCGAAAATCAATTAGCCTTTTTATGCCAACAAGGTTTTTCACTAGAGAAT
GCATTATATGCACTCAGCGCTGTGGGGCATTTTACTTTAGGTTGCGTATTGGAAGATCAAGAGCATCAAG
TCGCTAAAGAAGAAAGGGAAACACCTACTACTGATAGTATGCCGCCATTATTACGACAAGCTATCGAATT
ATTTGATCACCAAGGTGCAGAGCCAGCCTTCTTATTCGGCCTTGAATTGATCATATGCGGATTAGAAAAA
CAACTTAAATGTGAAAGTGGGTCCGCGTACAGCGGATCCCGGGAATTCAGATCTTATTAAAGCAGAACTT
GTTTATTGCAGCTTATAATGGTTACAAATAAAGCAATAGCATCACAAATTTCACAAATAAAGCATTTTTT
TCACTGCATTCTAGTTGTGGTTTGTCCAAACTCATCAATGTATCTTATCATGTCTGGTCGAATCCATGGC
GCAGAACTGGTAGGTATGGAAGATCCGCGTTGACATTGATTATTGACTAGTTATTAATAGTAATCAATTA
CGGGGTCATTAGTTCATAGCCCATATATGGAGTTCCGCGTTACATAACTTACGGTAAATGGCCCGCCTGG
CTGACCGCCCAACGACCCCCGCCCATTGACGTCAATAATGACGTATGTTCCCATAGTAACGCCAATAGGG
ACTTTCCATTGACGTCAATGGGTGGAGTATTTACGGTAAACTGCCCACTTGGCAGTACATCAAGTGTATC
ATATGCCAAGTACGCCCCCTATTGACGTCAATGACGGTAAATGGCCCGCCTGGCATTATGCCCAGTACAT
GACCTTATGGGACTTTCCTACTTGGCAGTACATCTACGTATTAGTCATCGCTATTACCATGGTGATGCGG
TTTTGGCAGTACATCAATGGGCGTGGATAGCGGTTTGACTCACGGGGATTTCCAAGTCTCCACCCCATTG
ACGTCAATGGGAGTTTGTTTTGGCACCAAAATCAACGGGACTTTCCAAAATGTCGTAACAACTCCGCCCC
ATTGACGCAAATGGGCGGTAGGCGTGTACGGTGGGAGGTCTATATAAGCAGAGCTCTCCCTATCAGTGAT
AGAGATCTCCCTATCAGTGATAGAGATCGTCGACGAGCTCGTTTAGTGAACCGTCAGATCGCCTGGAGAC
GCCATCCACGCTGTTTTGACCTCCATAGAAGACACCGGGACCGATCCAGCCTCCGGACTCTAGCGTTTAA
ACTTAAGCTTACCACCATGGATTATAAAGACGATGATGACAAGCACCACCACCACCACCACGACAAGGAT
TGTGAAATGAAACGCACCACACTGGACAGCCCTTTGGGGAAGCTGGAGCTGTCTGGTTGTGAGCAGGGTC
TGCACGAAATAATTTTTCTGGGCAAGGGGACGTCTGCAGCTGATGCCGTGGAGGTCCCAGCCCCCGCTGC
GGTTCTCGGAGGTCCGGAGCCCCTGATACAGGCTACAGCCTGGCTGAATGCCTATTTCCACCAGCCCGAG
GCTATCGAAGAGTTCCCCGTGCCGGCTCTTCACCATCCCGTTTTCCAGCAAGAGTCGTTCACCAGACAGG
TGTTATGGAAGCTGCTGAAGGTTGTGAAATTCGGAGAAGTGATTTCTGAGTCACACTTAGCAGCCCTGGT
AGGCAACCCCGCAGCCACGGCAGCAGTGAATACGGCACTGGATGGCAATCCTGTCCCTATCCTGATCCCG
TGCCACAGAGTGGTCCAGGGGGATTCGGATGTGGGGCCGTACCTTGGTGGACTGGCCGTGAAGGAATGGC
TTCTGGCCCATGAAGGCCACCGGTTGGGGAAGCCAGGCTTGGGATTCGAACTGGAGGTGCTGTTCCAGGG
CCCCGGTACCGCCATCACAAGTTTGTACAAAAAAGCAGGCACC
[261 nt withheld, positions 11804-12064]
ATCAAGCAAGAGATGACCATGGAATATAAGCAGGAGTTGAAGAAACTACATGAAGAATTATGCATACTGA
AGAGAAGCTATGAAAAGCTTCAGAAAAAGCAAATGAGGGAATTCAGAGGAAATACCAAAAATCACAGGGA
AGATCGGTCTGAAATTGAGAGGTTAACTGCAAAAATAGAGGAATTCCGTCAGAAATCGCTGGACTGGGAG
AAGCAACGCTTGATTTATCAGCAACAGGTATCTTCACTGGAGGCACAAAGGAAGGCTCTGGCTGAACAAT
CAGAGATAATTCAGGCTCAGCTTGTCAATCGGAAACAGAAATTAGAGTCTGTGGAACTTTCTAGCCAATC
AGAAATTCAACACTTAAGCAGTAAACTGGAGCGGGCTAATGACACTATCTGTGCCAATGAGTTGGAAATA
GAGCGCCTCACCATGAGGGTCAATGACTTGGTTGGAACCAGTATGACTGTCCTACAGGAGCAGCAGCAAA
AAGAAGAAAAATTGAGGGAATCTGAAAAACTATTAGAGGCTCTGCAGGAAGAAAAGAGAGAATTGAAGGC
AGCTCTTCAGTCTCAAGAAAATCTCATACATGAGGCCAGAATACAAAAGGAGAAGTTACAAGAAAAAGTA
AAGGCAACTAACACTCAACATGCTGTAGAAGCTATAAGTTTGGAATCTGTGAGTGCAACGTGTAAACAGC
TGAGCCAAGAACTAATGGAAAAATATGAAGAACTGAAGAGGATGGAAGCACATAACAATGAATACAAAGC
AGAGATTAAGAAGTTGAAAGAACAGATTTTACAGGGTGAACAAAGTTACAGTTCTGCACTAGAAGGAATG
AAGATGGAAATCTCCCATCTAACTCAGGAGTTACATCAGCGAGATATCACTATTGCTTCCACCAAAGGTT
CTTCCTCAGACATGGAAAAGCGACTCAGAGCAGAGATGCAAAAGGCAGAAGACAAAGCAGTAGAGCATAA
GGAGATTTTGGATCAGCTGGAGTCACTCAAATTAGAAAATCGTCATCTTTCTGAAATGGTGATGAAATTG
GAATTGGGTTTACATGAGTGTTCCTTGCCTGTATCTCCCCTTGGTTCAATAGCTACCAGATTTTTGGAAG
AGGAGGAACTGAGGTCTCATCACATTCTAGAGCGCTTGGATGCCCATATTGAAGAACTAAAAAGAGAGAG
TGAAAAGACAGTGAGACAATTCACAGCCTTAAAGTAGATACCCAGCTTTC
Features (pLannotate 1.2.2; 31 found; start..end, strand, type, name):
     85..196     +  polyA_signal   bGH poly(A) signal: bovine growth hormone polyadenylation signal
    737..2526    -  rep_origin     oriP: Epstein-Barr virus oriP replication origin (Yates et al., 2000)
   2527..2745    -  CDS            gL (fragment): GL_EBVB9 - Experimental evidence at protein level: Swiss-Prot protein existence level 1. The heterodimer glycoprotein H-glycoprotein L is required for the fusion of viral and plasma membranes leading to virus entry into the host cell. Acts as a functional inhibitor of gH and maintains gH in an inhibited form. Upon binding to host integrins, gL dissociates from gH leading to activation of the viral fusion glycoproteins gB and gH. Fusion of EBV with B-lymphocytes requires the additional receptor- binding protein gp42, which forms a complex with gH/gL. The heterodimer gH/gL targets also host EPHA
   2828..4755    -  CDS            EBNA1 (fragment): Epstein-Barr nuclear antigen 1, also known as EBNA-1 crucial for latent viral infection, and for episomal amplification of vectors containing the oriP origin (Okita et al., 2013)
   4793..5137    -  CDS            BRRF2_EBVB9 (fragment): Protein inferred from homology: Swiss-Prot protein existence level 3. From Epstein-Barr virus (strain B95-8) (HHV-4) (Human herpesvirus 4).
   5140..5163    -  promoter       tet promoter (fragment): E. coli promoter for tetracycline efflux protein gene
   5276..5380    +  promoter       AmpR promoter: bla
   5381..6241    +  CDS            AmpR: β-lactamase; bla; confers resistance to ampicillin, carbenicillin, and related antibiotics
   6412..7000    +  rep_origin     ori: high-copy-number ColE1/pMB1/pBR322/pUC origin of replication
   7046..7169    -  CDS            TcR (fragment): tetracycline efflux protein; tet; confers resistance to tetracycline
   7207..7504    +  promoter       SV40 promoter: SV40 enhancer and early promoter
   7526..7908    +  CDS            BSD (fragment): blasticidin S deaminase; Aspergillus terreus BSD; confers resistance to blasticidin
   7952..8086    +  polyA_signal   SV40 poly(A) signal: SV40 polyadenylation signal
   8208..8260    -  misc_feature   bom (fragment): basis of mobility region from pBR322
   8391..8484    +  ncRNA          Retro dr1: Accession: RF00214 - Retrovirus direct repeat 1 (dr1)
   8520..8781    +  promoter       RSV promoter: Rous sarcoma virus enhancer/promoter
   8807..8867    +  promoter       SV40 promoter (fragment): SV40 early promoter
   8898..9470    +  intron         β-globin intron: intron from rabbit β-globin gene
   9525..9543    +  promoter       T7 promoter: promoter for bacteriophage T7 RNA polymerase
   9554..10174   +  CDS            tetR: TETR2_ECOLX - Experimental evidence at protein level: Swiss-Prot protein existence level 1. TetR is the repressor of the tetracycline resistance element; its N-terminal region forms a helix-turn-helix structure and binds DNA. Binding of tetracycline to TetR reduces the repressor affinity for the tetracycline resistance gene (tetA) promoter operator sites. From Escherichia coli.
  10216..10337   +  polyA_signal   SV40 poly(A) signal: SV40 polyadenylation signal
  10392..10771   +  enhancer       CMV enhancer: human cytomegalovirus immediate early enhancer
  10772..10975   +  promoter       CMV promoter: human cytomegalovirus (CMV) immediate early promoter
  10977..10996   +  promoter       PLtetO-1 promoter (fragment): modified phage lambda PL promoter with tet operator sites (Lutz and Bujard, 1997)
  10998..11017   +  promoter       PLtetO-1 promoter (fragment): modified phage lambda PL promoter with tet operator sites (Lutz and Bujard, 1997)
  11025..11058   +  promoter       TRE3GV promoter (fragment): 3rd-generation Tet-responsive promoter that can be activated by binding of Tet-On® 3G, optimized for retroviral and lentiviral vectors
  11174..11191   +  CDS            9xHis (fragment): 9xHis affinity tag
  11192..11734   +  CDS            MGMT (fragment): MGMT_HUMAN - Experimental evidence at protein level: Swiss-Prot protein existence level 1. Involved in the cellular defense against the biological effects of O6-methylguanine (O6-MeG) and O4-methylthymine (O4-MeT) in DNA. Repairs the methylated nucleobase in DNA by stoichiometrically transferring the methyl group to a cysteine residue in the enzyme. This is a suicide reaction: the enzyme is irreversibly inactivated. From Homo sapiens (Human).
  11778..11798   +  protein_bind   attB1: mutant version of attB; core recombination site for the Gateway® BP reaction BP Clonase™
  11804..13288   +  CDS            CEP63 (fragment) (sequence partly withheld): CEP63_HUMAN - Experimental evidence at protein level: Swiss-Prot protein existence level 1. Required for normal spindle assembly. Plays a key role in mother-centriole-dependent centriole duplication; the function seems also to involve CEP152, CDK5RAP2 and WDR62 through a stepwise assembled complex at the centrosome that recruits CDK2 required for centriole duplication. Reported to be required for centrosomal recruitment of CEP152; however, this function has been questioned (PubMed:21983783, PubMed:26297806). Also recruits CDK1 to centrosomes (PubMed:21406398). Plays a role in DNA damage respon
  13294..14      -  protein_bind   attB2 (across the origin): mutant version of attB; recombination site for the Gateway® BP reaction BP Clonase™
