>Addgene plasmid #136860 | pEBTetBl-CLIP-Cep63 | addgene full sequence | sequence record 276304 | Addgene NGS Result
TTGTACAAAGTGGTGATGGCAGCTAGCGGCGCGCCCGGCCGCTCGAGTCTAGAGGGCCCGTTTAAACCCG
CTGATCAGCCTCGACTGTGCCTTCTAGTTGCCAGCCATCTGTTGTTTGCCCCTCCCCCGTGCCTTCCTTG
ACCCTGGAAGGTGCCACTCCCACTGTCCTTTCCTAATAAAATGAGGAAATTGCATCGCATTGTCTGAGTA
GGTGTCATTCTATTCTGGGGGGTGGGGTGGGGCAGGACAGCAAGGGGGAGGATTGGGAAGACAATAGCAG
GCTAGAGGATCGATCCCCGCCCCGGACGAACTAAACCTGACTACGACATCTCTGCCCCTTCTTCGCGGGG
CAGTGCATGTAATCCCTTCAGTTGGTTGGTACAACTTGCCAACTGGGCCCTGTTCCACATGTGACACGGG
GGGGGACCAAACACAAAGGGGTTCTCTGACTGTAGTTGACATCCTTATAAATGGATGTGCACATTTGCCA
ACACTGAGTGGCTTTCATCCTGGAGCAGACTTTGCAGTCTGTGGACTGCAACACAACATTGCCTTTATGT
GTAACTCTTGGCTGAAGCTCTTACACCAATGCTGGGGGACATGTACCTCCCAGGGGCCCAGGAAGACTAC
GGGAGGCTACACCAACGTCAATCAGAGGGGCCTGTGTAGCTACCGATAAGCGGACCCTCAAGAGGGCATT
AGCAATAGTGTTTATAAGGCCCCCTTGTTAACCCTAAACGGGTAGCATATGCTTCCCGGGTAGTAGTATA
TACTATCCAGACTAACCCTAATTCAATAGCATATGTTACCCAACGGGAAGCATATGCTATCGAATTAGGG
TTAGTAAAAGGGTCCTAAGGAACAGCGATATCTCCCACCCCATGAGCTGTCACGGTTTTATTTACATGGG
GTCAGGATTCCACGAGGGTAGTGAACCATTTTAGTCACAAGGGCAGTGGCTGAAGATCAAGGAGCGGGCA
GTGAACTCTCCTGAATCTTCGCCTGCTTCTTCATTCTCCTTCGTTTAGCTAATAGAATAACTGCTGAGTT
GTGAACAGTAAGGTGTATGTGAGGTGCTCGAAAACAAGGTTTCAGGTGACGCCCCCAGAATAAAATTTGG
ACGGGGGGTTCAGTGGTGGCATTGTGCTATGACACCAATATAACCCTCACAAACCCCTTGGGCAATAAAT
ACTAGTGTAGGAATGAAACATTCTGAATATCTTTAACAATAGAAATCCATGGGGTGGGGACAAGCCGTAA
AGACTGGATGTCCATCTCACACGAATTTATGGCTATGGGCAACACATAATCCTAGTGCAATATGATACTG
GGGTTATTAAGATGTGTCCCAGGCAGGGACCAAGACAGGTGAACCATGTTGTTACACTCTATTTGTAACA
AGGGGAAAGAGAGTGGACGCCGACAGCAGCGGACTCCACTGGTTGTCTCTAACACCCCCGAAAATTAAAC
GGGGCTCCACGCCAATGGGGCCCATAAACAAAGACAAGTGGCCACTCTTTTTTTTGAAATTGTGGAGTGG
GGGCACGCGTCAGCCCCCACACGCCGCCCTGCGGTTTTGGACTGTAAAATAAGGGTGTAATAACTTGGCT
GATTGTAACCCCGCTAACCACTGCGGTCAAACCACTTGCCCACAAAACCACTAATGGCACCCCGGGGAAT
ACCTGCATAAGTAGGTGGGCGGGCCAAGATAGGGGCGCGATTGCTGCGATCTGGAGGACAAATTACACAC
ACTTGCGCCTGAGCGCCAAGCACAGGGTTGTTGGTCCTCATATTCACGAGGTCGCTGAGAGCACGGTGGG
CTAATGTTGCCATGGGTAGCATATACTACCCAAATATCTGGATAGCATATGCTATCCTAATCTATATCTG
GGTAGCATAGGCTATCCTAATCTATATCTGGGTAGTATATGCTATCCTAATCTGTATCCGGGTAGCATAT
GCTATCCTAATAGAGATTAGGGTAGTATATGCTATCCTAATTTATATCTGGGTAGCATATACTACCCAAA
TATCTGGATAGCATATGCTATCCTAATCTATATCTGGGTAGCATATGCTATCCTAATCTATATCTGGGTA
GCATAGGCTATCCTAATCTATATCTGGGTAGCATATGCTATCCTAATCTATATCTGGGTAGTATATGCTA
TCCTAATTTATATCTGGGTAGCATAGGCTATCCTAATCTATATCTGGGTAGCATATGCTATCCTAATCTA
TATCTGGGTAGTATATGCTATCCTAATCTGTATCCGGGTAGCATATGCTATCCTCATGCATATACAGTCA
GCATATGATACCCAGTAGTAGAGTGGGAGTGCTATCCTTTGCATATGCCGCCACCTCCCAAGGGGGCGTG
AATTTTCGCTGCTTGTCCTTTTCCTGCTGGTTGCTCCCATTCTTAGGTGAATTTAAGGAGGCCAGGCTAA
AGCCGTCGCATGTCTGATTGCTCACCAGGTAAATGTCGCTAATGTTTTCCAACGCGAGAAGGTGTTGAGC
GCGGAGCTGAGTGACGTGACAACATGGGTATGCCCAATTGCCCCATGTTGGGAGGACGAAAATGGTGACA
AGACAGATGGCCAGAAATACACCAACAGCACGCATGATGTCTACTGGGGATTTATTCTTTAGTGCGGGGG
AATACACGGCTTTTAATACGATTGAGGGCGTCTCCTAACAAGTTACATCACTCCTGCCCTTCCTCACCCT
CATCTCCATCACCTCCTTCATCTCCGTCATCTCCGTCATCACCCTCCGCGGCAGCCCCTTCCACCATAGG
TGGAAACCAGGGAGGCAAATCTACTCCATCGTCAAAGCTGCACACAGTCACCCTGATATTGCAGGTAGGA
GCGGGCTTTGTCATAACAAGGTCCTTAATCGCATCCTTCAAAACCTCAGCAAATATATGAGTTTGTAAAA
AGACCATGAAATAACAGACAATGGACTCCCTTAGCGGGCCAGGTTGTGGGCCGGGTCCAGGGGCCATTCC
AAAGGGGAGACGACTCAATGGTGTAAGACGACATTGTGGAATAGCAAGGGCAGTTCCTCGCCTTAGGTTG
TAAAGGGAGGTCTTACTACCTCCATATACGAACACACCGGCGACCCAAGTTCCTTCGTCGGTAGTCCTTT
CTACGTGACTCCTAGCCAGGAGAGCTCTTAAACCTTCTGCAATGTTCTCAAATTTCGGGTTGGAACCTCC
TTGACCACGATGCTTTCCAAACCACCCTCCTTTTTTGCGCCTGCCTCCATCACCCTGACCCCGGGGTCCA
GTGCTTGGGCCTTCTCCTGGGTCATCTGCGGGGCCCTGCTCTATCGCTCCCGGGGGCACGTCAGGCTCAC
CATCTGGGCCACCTTCTTGGTGGTATTCAAAATAATCGGCTTCCCCTACAGGGTGGAAAAATGGCCTTCT
ACCTGGAGGGGGCCTGCGCGGTGGAGACCCGGATGATGATGACTGACTACTGGGACTCCTGGGCCTCTTT
TCTCCACGTCCACGACCTCTCCCCCTGGCTCTTTCACGACTTCCCCCCCTGGCTCTTTCACGTCCTCTAC
CCCGGCGGCCTCCACTACCTCCTCGACCCCGGCCTCCACTACCTCCTCGACCCCGGCCTCCACTGCCTCC
TCGACCCCGGCCTCCACCTCCTGCTCCTGCCCCTCCTGCTCCTGCCCCTCCTCCTGCTCCTGCCCCTCCT
GCCCCTCCTGCTCCTGCCCCTCCTGCCCCTCCTGCTCCTGCCCCTCCTGCCCCTCCTGCTCCTGCCCCTC
CTGCCCCTCCTCCTGCTCCTGCCCCTCCTGCCCCTCCTCCTGCTCCTGCCCCTCCTGCCCCTCCTGCTCC
TGCCCCTCCTGCMCCTCCTGCTCCTGCCCCTCCTGCCCCTCCTGCTCCTGCCCCTCCTGCTCCTGCCCCT
CCTGCTCCTGCCCCTCCTGCTCCTGCCCCTCCTGCCCCTCCTGCCCCTCCTCCTGCTCCTGCCCCTCCTG
CTCCTGCCCCTCCTGCCCCTCCTGCCCCTCCTGCTCCTGCCCCTCCTCCTGCTCCTGCCCCTCCTGCCCC
TCCTGCCCCTCCTCCTGCTCCTGCCCCTCCTGCCCCTCCTCCTGCTCCTGCCCCTCCTCCTGCTCCTGCC
CCTCCTGCCCCTCCTGCCCCTCCTCCTGCTCCTGCCCCTCCTGCCCCTCCTCCTSCTCCTGCCCCTCCTC
CTGCTCCTGCCCCTCCTGCCCCTCCTGCCCCTCCTCCTGCTCCTGCCCCTCCTCCTGCTCCTGCCCCTCC
TGCCCCTCCTGCCCCTCCTGCCCCTCCTCCTGCTCCTGCCCCTCCTCCTGCTCCTGCCCCTCCTGCTCCT
GCCCCTCCCGCTCCTGCTCCTGCTCCTGTTCCACCGTGGGTCCCTTTGCAGCCAATGCAACTTGGACGTT
TTTGGGGTCTCCGGACACCATCTCTATGTCTTGGCCCTGATCCTGAGCCGCCCGGGGCTCCTGGTCTTCC
GCCTCCTCGTCCTCGTCCTCTTCCCCGTCCTCGTCCATGGTTATCACCCCCTCTTCTTTGAGGTCCACTG
CCGCCGGAGCCTTCTGGTCCAGATGTGTCTCCCTTCTCTCCTAGGCCATTTCCAGGTCCTGTACCTGGCC
CCTCGTCAGACATGATTCACACTAAAAGAGATCAATAGACATCTTTATTAGACGACGCTCAGTGAATACA
GGGAGTGCAGACTCCTGCCCCCTCCAACAGCCCCCCCACCCTCATCCCCTTCATGGTCGCTGTCAGACAG
ATCCAGGTCTGAAAATTCCCCATCCTCCGAACCATCCTCGTCCTCATCACCAATTACTCGCAGCCCGGAA
AACTCCCGCTGAACATCCTCAAGATTTGCGTCCTGAGCCTCAAGCCAGGCCTCAAATTCCTCGTCCCCCT
TTTTGCTGGACGGTAGGGATGGGGATTCTCGGGACCCCTCCTCTTCCTCTTCAAGGTCACCAGACAGAGA
TGCTACTGGGGCAACGGAAGAAAAGCTGGGTGCGGCCTGTGAGGATCAGCTTATCGATGATAAGCTGTCA
AACATGAGAATTCTTGAAGACGAAAGGGCCTCGTGATACGCCTATTTTTATAGGTTAATGTCATGATAAT
AATGGTTTCTTAGACGTCAGGTGGCACTTTTCGGGGAAATGTGCGCGGAACCCCTATTTGTTTATTTTTC
TAAATACATTCAAATATGTATCCGCTCATGAGACAATAACCCTGATAAATGCTTCAATAATATTGAAAAA
GGAAGAGTATGAGTATTCAACATTTCCGTGTCGCCCTTATTCCCTTTTTTGCGGCATTTTGCCTTCCTGT
TTTTGCTCACCCAGAAACGCTGGTGAAAGTAAAAGATGCTGAAGATCAGTTGGGTGCACGAGTGGGTTAC
ATCGAACTGGATCTCAACAGCGGTAAGATCCTTGAGAGTTTTCGCCCCGAAGAACGTTTTCCAATGATGA
GCACTTTTAAAGTTCTGCTATGTGGCGCGGTATTATCCCGTGTTGACGCCGGGCAAGAGCAACTCGGTCG
CCGCATACACTATTCTCAGAATGACTTGGTTGAGTACTCACCAGTCACAGAAAAGCATCTTACGGATGGC
ATGACAGTAAGAGAATTATGCAGTGCTGCCATAACCATGAGTGATAACACTGCGGCCAACTTACTTCTGA
CAACGATCGGAGGACCGAAGGAGCTAACCGCTTTTTTGCACAACATGGGGGATCATGTAACTCGCCTTGA
TCGTTGGGAACCGGAGCTGAATGAAGCCATACCAAACGACGAGCGTGACACCACGATGCCTGCAGCAATG
GCAACAACGTTGCGCAAACTATTAACTGGCGAACTACTTACTCTAGCTTCCCGGCAACAATTAATAGACT
GGATGGAGGCGGATAAAGTTGCAGGACCACTTCTGCGCTCGGCCCTTCCGGCTGGCTGGTTTATTGCTGA
TAAATCTGGAGCCGGTGAGCGTGGGTCTCGCGGTATCATTGCAGCACTGGGGCCAGATGGTAAGCCCTCC
CGTATCGTAGTTATCTACACGACGGGGAGTCAGGCAACTATGGATGAACGAAATAGACAGATCGCTGAGA
TAGGTGCCTCACTGATTAAGCATTGGTAACTGTCAGACCAAGTTTACTCATATATACTTTAGATTGATTT
AAAACTTCATTTTTAATTTAAAAGGATCTAGGTGAAGATCCTTTTTGATAATCTCATGACCAAAATCCCT
TAACGTGAGTTTTCGTTCCACTGAGCGTCAGACCCCGTAGAAAAGATCAAAGGATCTTCTTGAGATCCTT
TTTTTCTGCGCGTAATCTGCTGCTTGCAAACAAAAAAACCACCGCTACCAGCGGTGGTTTGTTTGCCGGA
TCAAGAGCTACCAACTCTTTTTCCGAAGGTAACTGGCTTCAGCAGAGCGCAGATACCAAATACTGTCCTT
CTAGTGTAGCCGTAGTTAGGCCACCACTTCAAGAACTCTGTAGCACCGCCTACATACCTCGCTCTGCTAA
TCCTGTTACCAGTGGCTGCTGCCAGTGGCGATAAGTCGTGTCTTACCGGGTTGGACTCAAGACGATAGTT
ACCGGATAAGGCGCAGCGGTCGGGCTGAACGGGGGGTTCGTGCACACAGCCCAGCTTGGAGCGAACGACC
TACACCGAACTGAGATACCTACAGCGTGAGCTATGAGAAAGCGCCACGCTTCCCGAAGGGAGAAAGGCGG
ACAGGTATCCGGTAAGCGGCAGGGTCGGAACAGGAGAGCGCACGAGGGAGCTTCCAGGGGGAAACGCCTG
GTATCTTTATAGTCCTGTCGGGTTTCGCCACCTCTGACTTGAGCGTCGATTTTTGTGATGCTCGTCAGGG
GGGCGGAGCCTATGGAAAAACGCCAGCAACGCGGCCTTTTTACGGTTCCTGGCCTTTTGCTGGCCTTGAA
GCTGTCCCTGATGGTCGTCATCTACCTGCCTGGACAGCATGGCCTGCAACGCGGGCATCCCGATGCCGCC
GGAAGCGAGAAGAATCATAATGGGGAAGGCCATCCAGCCTCGCGTCGAACTAGATGATCCGGCTGTGGAA
TGTGTGTCAGTTAGGGTGTGGAAAGTCCCCAGGCTCCCCAGCAGGCAGAAGTATGCAAAGCATGCATCTC
AATTAGTCAGCAACCAGGTGTGGAAAGTCCCCAGGCTCCCCAGCAGGCAGAAGTATGCAAAGCATGCATC
TCAATTAGTCAGCAACCATAGTCCCGCCCCTAACTCCGCCCATCCCGCCCCTAACTCCGCCCAGTTCCGC
CCATTCTCCGCCCCATGGCTGACTAATTTTTTTTATTTATGCAGAGGCCGAGGCCGCCTCGGCCTCTGAG
CTATTCCAGAAGTAGTGAGGAGGCTTTTTTGGAGGGTGACCGCCACGACCGGTATGGCCAAGCCTTTGTC
TCAAGAAGAATCCACCCTCATTGAAAGAGCAACGGCTACAATCAACAGCATCCCCATCTCTGAAGACTAC
AGCGTCGCCAGCGCAGCTCTCTCTAGCGACGGCCGCATCTTCACTGGTGTCAATGTATATCATTTTACTG
GGGGACCTTGTGCAGAACTCGTGGTGCTGGGCACTGCTGCTGCTGCGGCAGCTGGCAACCTGACTTGTAT
CGTCGCGATCGGAAATGAGAACAGGGGCATCTTGAGCCCCTGCGGACGGTGCCGACAGGTGCTTCTCGAT
CTGCATCCTGGGATCAAAGCCATAGTGAAGGACAGTGATGGACAGCCGACGGCAGTTGGGATTCGTGAAT
TGCTGCCCTCTGGTTATGTGTGGGAGGGCTAACGGTCCGACGCGGCCCGACGGGTCCGAGGGGGGTCGAC
CTCGAAACTTGTTTATTGCAGCTTATAATGGTTACAAATAAAGCAATAGCATCACAAATTTCACAAATAA
AGCATTTTTTTCACTGCATTCTAGTTGTGGTTTGTCCAAACTCATCAATGTATCTTATCATGTCTGGATC
TGATCCGAACCCCTTCCTCGACCAATTCTCATGTTTGACAGCTTATCATCGCAGATCCGGGCAACGTTGT
TGCCATTGCTCGACCAATTCTCATGTTTGACAGCTTATCATCGCAGATCCGTATGGTGCACTCTCAGTAC
AATCTGCTCTGATGCCGCATAGTTAAGCCAGTATCTGCTCCCTGCTTGTGTGTTGGAGGTCGCTGAGTAG
TGCGCGAGCAAAATTTAAGCTACAACAAGGCAAGGCTTGACCGACAATTGCATGAAGAATCTGCTTAGGG
TTAGGCGTTTTGCGCTGCTTCGCGATGTACGGGCCAGATATACGCGTATCTGAGGGGACTAGGGTGTGTT
TAGGCGAAAAGCGGGGCTTCGGTTGTACGCGGTTAGGAGTCCCCTCAGGATATAGTAGTTTCGCTTTTGC
ATAGGGAGGGGGAAATGTAGTCTTATGCAATACTCTTGTAGTCTTGCAACATGGTAACGATGAGTTAGCA
ACATGCCTTACAAGGAGAGAAAAAGCACCGTGCATGCCGATTGGTGGAAGTAAGGTGGTACGATCGTGCC
TTATTAGGAAGGCAACAGACGGGTCTGACATGGATTGGACGAACCACTGAATTCCGCATTGCAGAGATAT
TGTATTTAAGTGCCTAGCTCGATACAATAAACGCCATTTGACCATTCACCACATTGGTGTGCACCTCCAA
GCTGGCCGGGGATCCTCTAGGGCCTCTGAGCTATTCCAGAAGTAGTGAAGAGGCTTTTTTGGAGGCCTAG
GCTTTTGCAAAAAGCTCCGGATCGATCCTGAGAACTTCAGGGTGAGTTTGGGGACCCTTGATTGTTCTTT
CTTTTTCGCTATTGTAAAATTCATGTTATATGGAGGGGGCAAAGTTTTCAGGGTGTTGTTTAGAATGGGA
AGATGTCCCTTGTATCACCATGGACCCTCATGATAATTTTGTTTCTTTCACTTTCTACTCTGTTGACAAC
CATTGTCTCCTCTTATTTTCTTTTCATTTTCTGTAACTTTTTCGTTAAACTTTAGCTTGCATTTGTAACG
AATTTTTAAATTCACTTTTGTTTATTTGTCAGATTGTAAGTACTTTCTCTAATCACTTTTTTTTCAAGGC
AATCAGGGTATATTATATTGTACTTCAGCACAGTTTTAGAGAACAATTGTTATAATTAAATGATAAGGTA
GAATATTTCTGCATATAAATTCTGGCTGGCGTGGAAATATTCTTATTGGTAGAAACAACTACATCCTGGT
CATCATCCTGCCTTTCTCTTTATGGTTACAATGATATACACTGTTTGAGATGAGGATAAAATACTCTGAG
TCCAAACCGGGCCCCTCTGCTAACCATGTTCATGCCTTCTTCTTTTTCCTACAGCTCCTGGGCAACGTGC
TGGTTATTGTGCTGTCTCATCATTTTGGCAAAGAATTGTAATACGACTCACTATAGGGCGAATTGATATG
TCTAGATTAGATAAAAGTAAAGTGATTAACAGCGCATTAGAGCTGCTTAATGAGGTCGGAATCGAAGGTT
TAACAACCCGTAAACTCGCCCAGAAGCTAGGTGTAGAGCAGCCTACATTGTATTGGCATGTAAAAAATAA
GCGGGCTTTGCTCGACGCCTTAGCCATTGAGATGTTAGATAGGCACCATACTCACTTTTGCCCTTTAGAA
GGGGAAAGCTGGCAAGATTTTTTACGTAATAACGCTAAAAGTTTTAGATGTGCTTTACTAAGTCATCGCG
ATGGAGCAAAAGTACATTTAGGTACACGGCCTACAGAAAAACAGTATGAAACTCTCGAAAATCAATTAGC
CTTTTTATGCCAACAAGGTTTTTCACTAGAGAATGCATTATATGCACTCAGCGCTGTGGGGCATTTTACT
TTAGGTTGCGTATTGGAAGATCAAGAGCATCAAGTCGCTAAAGAAGAAAGGGAAACACCTACTACTGATA
GTATGCCGCCATTATTACGACAAGCTATCGAATTATTTGATCACCAAGGTGCAGAGCCAGCCTTCTTATT
CGGCCTTGAATTGATCATATGCGGATTAGAAAAACAACTTAAATGTGAAAGTGGGTCCGCGTACAGCGGA
TCCCGGGAATTCAGATCTTATTAAAGCAGAACTTGTTTATTGCAGCTTATAATGGTTACAAATAAAGCAA
TAGCATCACAAATTTCACAAATAAAGCATTTTTTTCACTGCATTCTAGTTGTGGTTTGTCCAAACTCATC
AATGTATCTTATCATGTCTGGTCGAATCCATGGCGCAGAACTGGTAGGTATGGAAGATCCGCGTTGACAT
TGATTATTGACTAGTTATTAATAGTAATCAATTACGGGGTCATTAGTTCATAGCCCATATATGGAGTTCC
GCGTTACATAACTTACGGTAAATGGCCCGCCTGGCTGACCGCCCAACGACCCCCGCCCATTGACGTCAAT
AATGACGTATGTTCCCATAGTAACGCCAATAGGGACTTTCCATTGACGTCAATGGGTGGAGTATTTACGG
TAAACTGCCCACTTGGCAGTACATCAAGTGTATCATATGCCAAGTACGCCCCCTATTGACGTCAATGACG
GTAAATGGCCCGCCTGGCATTATGCCCAGTACATGACCTTATGGGACTTTCCTACTTGGCAGTACATCTA
CGTATTAGTCATCGCTATTACCATGGTGATGCGGTTTTGGCAGTACATCAATGGGCGTGGATAGCGGTTT
GACTCACGGGGATTTCCAAGTCTCCACCCCATTGACGTCAATGGGAGTTTGTTTTGGCACCAAAATCAAC
GGGACTTTCCAAAATGTCGTAACAACTCCGCCCCATTGACGCAAATGGGCGGTAGGCGTGTACGGTGGGA
GGTCTATATAAGCAGAGCTCTCCCTATCAGTGATAGAGATCTCCCTATCAGTGATAGAGATCGTCGACGA
GCTCGTTTAGTGAACCGTCAGATCGCCTGGAGACGCCATCCACGCTGTTTTGACCTCCATAGAAGACACC
GGGACCGATCCAGCCTCCGGACTCTAGCGTTTAAACTTAAGCTTACCACCATGGATTATAAAGACGATGA
TGACAAGCACCACCACCACCACCACGACAAGGATTGTGAAATGAAACGCACCACACTGGACAGCCCTTTG
GGGAAGCTGGAGCTGTCTGGTTGTGAGCAGGGTCTGCACGAAATAATTTTTCTGGGCAAGGGGACGTCTG
CAGCTGATGCCGTGGAGGTCCCAGCCCCCGCTGCGGTTCTCGGAGGTCCGGAGCCCCTGATACAGGCTAC
AGCCTGGCTGAATGCCTATTTCCACCAGCCCGAGGCTATCGAAGAGTTCCCCGTGCCGGCTCTTCACCAT
CCCGTTTTCCAGCAAGAGTCGTTCACCAGACAGGTGTTATGGAAGCTGCTGAAGGTTGTGAAATTCGGAG
AAGTGATTTCTGAGTCACACTTAGCAGCCCTGGTAGGCAACCCCGCAGCCACGGCAGCAGTGAATACGGC
ACTGGATGGCAATCCTGTCCCTATCCTGATCCCGTGCCACAGAGTGGTCCAGGGGGATTCGGATGTGGGG
CCGTACCTTGGTGGACTGGCCGTGAAGGAATGGCTTCTGGCCCATGAAGGCCACCGGTTGGGGAAGCCAG
GCTTGGGATTCGAACTGGAGGTGCTGTTCCAGGGCCCCGGTACCGCCATCACAAGTTTGTACAAAAAAGC
AGGCACC
[261 nt withheld, positions 11698-11958]
ATCAAGCAAGAGATGACCATGGAATATAAGCAGGAGTTGAAGAAACTACATGAAGAATTATGCATACTGA
AGAGAAGCTATGAAAAGCTTCAGAAAAAGCAAATGAGGGAATTCAGAGGAAATACCAAAAATCACAGGGA
AGATCGGTCTGAAATTGAGAGGTTAACTGCAAAAATAGAGGAATTCCGTCAGAAATCGCTGGACTGGGAG
AAGCAACGCTTGATTTATCAGCAACAGGTATCTTCACTGGAGGCACAAAGGAAGGCTCTGGCTGAACAAT
CAGAGATAATTCAGGCTCAGCTTGTCAATCGGAAACAGAAATTAGAGTCTGTGGAACTTTCTAGCCAATC
AGAAATTCAACACTTAAGCAGTAAACTGGAGCGGGCTAATGACACTATCTGTGCCAATGAGTTGGAAATA
GAGCGCCTCACCATGAGGGTCAATGACTTGGTTGGAACCAGTATGACTGTCCTACAGGAGCAGCAGCAAA
AAGAAGAAAAATTGAGGGAATCTGAAAAACTATTAGAGGCTCTGCAGGAAGAAAAGAGAGAATTGAAGGC
AGCTCTTCAGTCTCAAGAAAATCTCATACATGAGGCCAGAATACAAAAGGAGAAGTTACAAGAAAAAGTA
AAGGCAACTAACACTCAACATGCTGTAGAAGCTATAAGTTTGGAATCTGTGAGTGCAACGTGTAAACAGC
TGAGCCAAGAACTAATGGAAAAATATGAAGAACTGAAGAGGATGGAAGCACATAACAATGAATACAAAGC
AGAGATTAAGAAGTTGAAAGAACAGATTTTACAGGGTGAACAAAGTTACAGTTCTGCACTAGAAGGAATG
AAGATGGAAATCTCCCATCTAACTCAGGAGTTACATCAGCGAGATATCACTATTGCTTCCACCAAAGGTT
CTTCCTCAGACATGGAAAAGCGACTCAGAGCAGAGATGCAAAAGGCAGAAGACAAAGCAGTAGAGCATAA
GGAGATTTTGGATCAGCTGGAGTCACTCAAATTAGAAAATCGTCATCTTTCTGAAATGGTGATGAAATTG
GAATTGGGTTTACATGAGTGTTCCTTGCCTGTATCTCCCCTTGGTTCAATAGCTACCAGATTTTTGGAAG
AGGAGGAACTGAGGTCTCATCACATTCTAGAGCGCTTGGATGCCCATATTGAAGAACTAAAAAGAGAGAG
TGAAAAGACAGTGAGACAATTCACAGCCTTAAAGTAGAACCCAGCTTTC
Features (pLannotate 1.2.2; 31 found; start..end, strand, type, name):
     85..196     +  polyA_signal   bGH poly(A) signal: bovine growth hormone polyadenylation signal
    737..2294    -  rep_origin     oriP (fragment): Epstein-Barr virus oriP replication origin (Yates et al., 2000)
   2407..2625    -  CDS            gL (fragment): GL_EBVB9 - Experimental evidence at protein level: Swiss-Prot protein existence level 1. The heterodimer glycoprotein H-glycoprotein L is required for the fusion of viral and plasma membranes leading to virus entry into the host cell. Acts as a functional inhibitor of gH and maintains gH in an inhibited form. Upon binding to host integrins, gL dissociates from gH leading to activation of the viral fusion glycoproteins gB and gH. Fusion of EBV with B-lymphocytes requires the additional receptor- binding protein gp42, which forms a complex with gH/gL. The heterodimer gH/gL targets also host EPHA
   2708..4633    -  CDS            EBNA1: Epstein-Barr nuclear antigen 1, also known as EBNA-1 crucial for latent viral infection, and for episomal amplification of vectors containing the oriP origin (Okita et al., 2013)
   4671..5015    -  CDS            BRRF2_EBVB9 (fragment): Protein inferred from homology: Swiss-Prot protein existence level 3. From Epstein-Barr virus (strain B95-8) (HHV-4) (Human herpesvirus 4).
   5018..5041    -  promoter       tet promoter (fragment): E. coli promoter for tetracycline efflux protein gene
   5154..5258    +  promoter       AmpR promoter: bla
   5259..6119    +  CDS            AmpR: β-lactamase; bla; confers resistance to ampicillin, carbenicillin, and related antibiotics
   6290..6878    +  rep_origin     ori: high-copy-number ColE1/pMB1/pBR322/pUC origin of replication
   6924..7047    -  CDS            TcR (fragment): tetracycline efflux protein; tet; confers resistance to tetracycline
   7085..7382    +  promoter       SV40 promoter: SV40 enhancer and early promoter
   7404..7802    +  CDS            BSD: blasticidin S deaminase; Aspergillus terreus BSD; confers resistance to blasticidin
   7846..7980    +  polyA_signal   SV40 poly(A) signal: SV40 polyadenylation signal
   8102..8154    -  misc_feature   bom (fragment): basis of mobility region from pBR322
   8285..8378    +  ncRNA          Retro dr1: Accession: RF00214 - Retrovirus direct repeat 1 (dr1)
   8414..8675    +  promoter       RSV promoter: Rous sarcoma virus enhancer/promoter
   8701..8761    +  promoter       SV40 promoter (fragment): SV40 early promoter
   8792..9364    +  intron         β-globin intron: intron from rabbit β-globin gene
   9419..9437    +  promoter       T7 promoter: promoter for bacteriophage T7 RNA polymerase
   9448..10068   +  CDS            tetR: TETR2_ECOLX - Experimental evidence at protein level: Swiss-Prot protein existence level 1. TetR is the repressor of the tetracycline resistance element; its N-terminal region forms a helix-turn-helix structure and binds DNA. Binding of tetracycline to TetR reduces the repressor affinity for the tetracycline resistance gene (tetA) promoter operator sites. From Escherichia coli.
  10110..10231   +  polyA_signal   SV40 poly(A) signal: SV40 polyadenylation signal
  10286..10665   +  enhancer       CMV enhancer: human cytomegalovirus immediate early enhancer
  10666..10869   +  promoter       CMV promoter: human cytomegalovirus (CMV) immediate early promoter
  10871..10890   +  promoter       PLtetO-1 promoter (fragment): modified phage lambda PL promoter with tet operator sites (Lutz and Bujard, 1997)
  10892..10911   +  promoter       PLtetO-1 promoter (fragment): modified phage lambda PL promoter with tet operator sites (Lutz and Bujard, 1997)
  10919..10952   +  promoter       TRE3GV promoter (fragment): 3rd-generation Tet-responsive promoter that can be activated by binding of Tet-On® 3G, optimized for retroviral and lentiviral vectors
  11068..11085   +  CDS            9xHis (fragment): 9xHis affinity tag
  11086..11628   +  CDS            MGMT (fragment): MGMT_HUMAN - Experimental evidence at protein level: Swiss-Prot protein existence level 1. Involved in the cellular defense against the biological effects of O6-methylguanine (O6-MeG) and O4-methylthymine (O4-MeT) in DNA. Repairs the methylated nucleobase in DNA by stoichiometrically transferring the methyl group to a cysteine residue in the enzyme. This is a suicide reaction: the enzyme is irreversibly inactivated. From Homo sapiens (Human).
  11672..11692   +  protein_bind   attB1: mutant version of attB; core recombination site for the Gateway® BP reaction BP Clonase™
  11698..13026   +  CDS            CEP63 (fragment) (sequence partly withheld): CEP63_HUMAN - Experimental evidence at protein level: Swiss-Prot protein existence level 1. Required for normal spindle assembly. Plays a key role in mother-centriole-dependent centriole duplication; the function seems also to involve CEP152, CDK5RAP2 and WDR62 through a stepwise assembled complex at the centrosome that recruits CDK2 required for centriole duplication. Reported to be required for centrosomal recruitment of CEP152; however, this function has been questioned (PubMed:21983783, PubMed:26297806). Also recruits CDK1 to centrosomes (PubMed:21406398). Plays a role in DNA damage respon
  13187..14      -  protein_bind   attB2 (across the origin): mutant version of attB; recombination site for the Gateway® BP reaction BP Clonase™
