[The description below was written by a language model from this plasmid's Addgene catalogue record and pLannotate feature annotations shown in this document.]
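Description:
pEBTetBl-CLIP-Cep63 is an episomal, tetracycline-regulated mammalian expression plasmid of about 13.2–13.3 kb, built on the pEBTetBl backbone. In E. coli it is maintained through a high-copy ColE1/pUC-type origin and selected with ampicillin (AmpR). In mammalian cells it carries the Epstein-Barr virus oriP origin together with an EBNA1 coding sequence, a pairing that allows the plasmid to replicate and be retained as an extrachromosomal episome. Stable populations can be selected with blasticidin through an SV40 promoter-driven BSD cassette. Small fragments of other EBV genes and of pBR322 (TcR, bom, tet promoter) appear to be backbone remnants.

The payload is human CEP63, a centrosomal protein involved in centriole duplication. It is fused at its N-terminus to the CLIP-tag, which the annotation software detects as an MGMT fragment because CLIP-tag is an engineered derivative of that alkyltransferase and can be labelled covalently with benzylcytosine substrates. The record lists FLAG and His tags upstream of the fusion, although only the His tag is annotated. The CEP63 sequence was inserted by Gateway recombination and is flanked by attB1 and attB2, with a bGH polyadenylation signal downstream. Expression comes from a CMV enhancer/promoter carrying two tet operator sites (CMV-TetO2). The same plasmid encodes TetR from an RSV promoter region with a β-globin intron, so transcription is repressed until tetracycline or doxycycline releases the repressor.

The associated work used selective chemical crosslinking to define a Cep57-Cep63-Cep152 centrosomal complex. The depositor and repository sequences differ by roughly 100 nt, with oriP and CEP63 annotated over shorter spans in the repository's NGS record.
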