Addgene plasmid #136860: pEBTetBl-CLIP-Cep63
Purpose: Mammalian expression of the centrosomal protein Cep63 N-terminally fused to CLIP-tag
Depositing lab: Kai Johnsson. Depositing organization: Swiss Federal Institute of Technology (EPFL). Publication: Selective chemical crosslinking reveals a Cep57-Cep63-Cep152 centrosomal complex. Lukinavicius G, Lavogina D, Orpinell M, Umezawa K, Reymond L, Garin N, Gonczy P, Johnsson K. Curr Biol. 2013 Feb 4;23(3):265-70. doi: 10.1016/j.cub.2012.12.030. Epub 2013 Jan 17. PubMed 23333316.
Backbone
  Vector backbone: pEBTetBl
  Backbone size w/o insert (bp): 10943
  Vector type: Mammalian Expression
  Selectable markers: Blasticidin
Growth in bacteria
  Bacterial resistance: Ampicillin, 100 μg/mL
  Growth temperature: 37°C
  Growth strain: DH5alpha
  Copy number: High Copy
Gene/Insert
  Gene/Insert name: CLIP-Cep63
  Species: H. sapiens (human), Synthetic
  Insert size (bp): 2361
  Entrez Gene: CEP63 (a.k.a. SCKL6)
  Promoter: CMV-TetO2
  Tag / fusion protein: FLAG-tag / His-tag (N terminal on insert)
  Cloning method: Gateway Cloning
  Sequencing primers: 5′ CMV_Fwd; 3′ BGH_Rev
Terms and licenses: Academic/Nonprofit Terms; Industry Terms: Not Available to Industry
How to cite: pEBTetBl-CLIP-Cep63 was a gift from Kai Johnsson (Addgene plasmid # 136860 ; http://n2t.net/addgene:136860 ; RRID:Addgene_136860)
