>Addgene plasmid #136860 | pEBTetBl-CLIP-Cep63 | depositor partial sequence | sequence record 264149 | Insert
ATGGGCGGTAGGCGTGTACGGTGGGAGGTCTATATAAGCAGAGCTCTCCCTATCAGTGATAGAGATCTCC
CTATCAGTGATAGAGATCGTCGACGAGCTCGTTTAGTGAACCGTCAGATCGCCTGGAGACGCCATCCACG
CTGTTTTGACCTCCATAGAAGACACCGGGACCGATCCAGCCTCCGGACTCTAGCGTTTAAACTTAAGCTT
ACCACCATGGATTATAAAGACGATGATGACAAGCACCACCACCACCACCACGACAAGGATTGTGAAATGA
AACGCACCACACTGGACAGCCCTTTGGGGAAGCTGGAGCTGTCTGGTTGTGAGCAGGGTCTGCACGAAAT
AATTTTTCTGGGCAAGGGGACGTCTGCAGCTGATGCCGTGGAGGTCCCAGCCCCCGCTGCGGTTCTCGGA
GGTCCGGAGCCCCTGATACAGGCTACAGCCTGGCTGAATGCCTATTTCCACCAGCCCGAGGCTATCGAAG
AGTTCCCCGTGCCGGCTCTTCACCATCCCGTTTTCCAGCAAGAGTCGTTCACCAGACAGGTGTTATGGAA
GCTGCTGAAGGTTGTGAAATTCGGAGAAGTGATTTCTGAGTCACACTTAGCAGCCCTGGTAGGCAACCCC
GCAGCCACGGCAGCAGTGAATACGGCACTGGATGGCAATCCTGTCCCTATCCTGATCCCGTGCCACAGAG
TGGTCCAGGGGGATTCGGATGTGGGGCCGTACCTTGGTGGACTGGCCGTGAAGGAATGGCTTCTGGCCCA
TGAAGGCCACCGGTTGGGGAAGCCAGGCTTGGGATTCGAACTGGAGGTGCTGTTCCAGGGCCCCGGTACC
GCCATCACAAGTTTGTACAAAAAAGCAGGCACC
[261 nt withheld, positions 874-1134]
ATCAAGCAAGAGATGACCATGGAATATAAGCAGGAGTTGAAGAAACTACATGAAGAATTATGCATACTGA
AGAGAAGCTATGAAAAGCTTCAGAAAAAGCAAATGAGGGAATTCAGAGGAAATACCAAAAATCACAGGGA
AGATCGGTCTGAAATTGAGAGGTTAACTGCAAAAATAGAGGAATTCCGTCAGAAATCGCTGGACTGGGAG
AAGCAACGCTTGATTTATCAGCAACAGGTATCTTCACTGGAGGCACAAAGGAAGGCTCTGGCTGAACAAT
CAGAGATAATTCAGGCTCAGCTTGTCAATCGGAAACAGAAATTAGAGTCTGTGGAACTTTCTAGCCAATC
AGAAATTCAACACTTAAGCAGTAAACTGGAGCGGGCTAATGACACTATCTGTGCCAATGAGTTGGAAATA
GAGCGCCTCACCATGAGGGTCAATGACTTGGTTGGAACCAGTATGACTGTCCTACAGGAGCAGCAGCAAA
AAGAAGAAAAATTGAGGGAATCTGAAAAACTATTAGAGGCTCTGCAGGAAGAAAAGAGAGAATTGAAGGC
AGCTCTTCAGTCTCAAGAAAATCTCATACATGAGGCCAGAATACAAAAGGAGAAGTTACAAGAAAAAGTA
AAGGCAACTAACACTCAACATGCTGTAGAAGCTATAAGTTTGGAATCTGTGAGTGCAACGTGTAAACAGC
TGAGCCAAGAACTAATGGAAAAATATGAAGAACTGAAGAGGATGGAAGCACATAACAATGAATACAAAGC
AGAGATTAAGAAGTTGAAAGAACAGATTTTACAGGGTGAACAAAGTTACAGTTCTGCACTAGAAGGAATG
AAGATGGAAATCTCCCATCTAACTCAGGAGTTACATCAGCGAGATATCACTATTGCTTCCACCAAAGGTT
CTTCCTCAGACATGGAAAAGCGACTCAGAGCAGAGATGCAAAAGGCAGAAGACAAAGCAGTAGAGCATAA
GGAGATTTTGGATCAGCTGGAGTCACTCAAATTAGAAAATCGTCATCTTTCTGAAATGGTGATGAAATTG
GAATTGGGTTTACATGAGTGTTCCTTGCCTGTATCTCCCCTTGGTTCAATAGCTACCAGATTTTTGGAAG
AGGAGGAACTGAGGTCTCATCACATTCTAGAGCGCTTGGATGCCCATATTGAAGAACTAAAAAGAGAGAG
TGAAAAGACAGTGAGACAATTCACAGCCTTAAAGTAG
